>Addgene plasmid #24898 | pGFP-Rab8A | depositor full sequence | sequence record 11520 | Author sequence
GACGGATCGGGAGATCTCCCGATCCCCTATGGTGCACTCTCAGTACAATCTGCTCTGATGCCGCATAGTT
AAGCCAGTATCTGCTCCCTGCTTGTGTGTTGGAGGTCGCTGAGTAGTGCGCGAGCAAAATTTAAGCTACA
ACAAGGCAAGGCTTGACCGACAATTGCATGAAGAATCTGCTTAGGGTTAGGCGTTTTGCGCTGCTTCGCG
ATGTACGGGCCAGATATACGCGTTGACATTGATTATTGACTAGTTATTAATAGTAATCAATTACGGGGTC
ATTAGTTCATAGCCCATATATGGAGTTCCGCGTTACATAACTTACGGTAAATGGCCCGCCTGGCTGACCG
CCCAACGACCCCCGCCCATTGACGTCAATAATGACGTATGTTCCCATAGTAACGCCAATAGGGACTTTCC
ATTGACGTCAATGGGTGGAGTATTTACGGTAAACTGCCCACTTGGCAGTACATCAAGTGTATCATATGCC
AAGTACGCCCCCTATTGACGTCAATGACGGTAAATGGCCCGCCTGGCATTATGCCCAGTACATGACCTTA
TGGGACTTTCCTACTTGGCAGTACATCTACGTATTAGTCATCGCTATTACCATGGTGATGCGGTTTTGGC
AGTACATCAATGGGCGTGGATAGCGGTTTGACTCACGGGGATTTCCAAGTCTCCACCCCATTGACGTCAA
TGGGAGTTTGTTTTGGCACCAAAATCAACGGGACTTTCCAAAATGTCGTAACAACTCCGCCCCATTGACG
CAAATGGGCGGTAGGCGTGTACGGTGGGAGGTCTATATAAGCAGAGCTCTCTGGCTAACTAGAGAACCCA
CTGCTTACTGGCTTATCGAAATTAATACGACTCACTATAGGGAGACCCAAGCTGGCTAGACACCATGGCC
AGCAAAGGAGAAGAACTTTTCACTGGAGTTGTCCCAATTCTTGTTGAATTAGATGGTGATGTTAATGGGC
ACAAATTTTCTGTCAGTGGAGAGGGTGAAGGTGATGCTACATACGGAAAGCTTACCCTTAAATTTATTTG
CACTACTGGAAAACTACCTGTTCCATGGCCAACACTTGTCACTACTTTCTCTTATGGTGTTCAATGCTTT
TCCCGTTATCCGGATCATATGAAACGGCATGACTTTTTCAAGAGTGCCATGCCCGAAGGTTATGTACAGG
AACGCACTATATCTTTCAAAGATGACGGGAACTACAAGACGCGTGCTGAAGTCAAGTTTGAAGGTGATAC
CCTTGTTAATCGTATCGAGTTAAAAGGTATTGATTTTAAAGAAGATGGAAACATTCTCGGACACAAACTC
GAGTACAACTATAACTCACACAATGTATACATCACGGCAGACAAACAAAAGAATGGAATCAAAGCTAACT
TCAAAATTCGCCACAACATTGAAGATGGATCCGTTCAACTAGCAGACCATTATCAACAAAATACTCCAAT
TGGCGATGGCCCTGTCCTTTTACCAGACAACCATTACCTGTCGACACAATCTGCCCTTTCGAAAGATCCC
AACGAAAAGCGTGACCACATGGTCCTTCTTGAGTTTGTAACTGCTGCTGGGATTACACATGGCATGGATG
AGCTCTACAAAAGCGGTTCCGGACCGGATCAAACAAGTTTGTACAAAAAAGCAGGCACCATGGCGAAGAC
CTACGATTACCTGTTCAAGCTGCTGCTGATCGGGGACTCGGGGGTGGGGAAGACCTGTGTCCTGTTCCGC
TTCTCCGAGGACGCCTTCAACTCCACTTTTATCTCCACCATAGGAATTGACTTTAAAATTAGGACCATAG
AGCTCGATGGCAAGAGAATTAAACTGCAGATATGGGACACAGCCGGTCAGGAACGGTTTCGGACGATCAC
AACGGCCTACTACAGGGGTGCAATGGGCATCATGCTGGTCTACGACATCACCAACGAGAAGTCCTTCGAC
AACATCCGGAACTGGATTCGCAACATTGAGGAGCACGCCTCTGCAGACGTCGAAAAGATGATACTCGGGA
ACAAGTGTGATGTGAATGACAAGAGACAAGTTTCCAAGGAACGGGGAGAAAAGCTGGCCCTCGACTATGG
AATCAAGTTCATGGAGACCAGCGCGAAGGCCAACATCAATGTGGAAAATGCATTTTTCACTCTCGCCAGA
GATATCAAAGCAAAAATGGACAAAAAATTGGAAGGCAACAGCCCCCAGGGGAGCAACCAGGGAGTCAAAA
TCACACCGGACCAGCAGAAGAGGAGCAGCTTTTTCCGATGTGTTCTTCTGTAGAACCCAGCTTTCTTGTA
CAAAGTGGTGATAATTAATTAAGATAAACCCGCTGATCAGCCTCGACTGTGCCTTCTAGTTGCCAGCCAT
CTGTTGTTTGCCCCTCCCCCGTGCCTTCCTTGACCCTGGAAGGTGCCACTCCCACTGTCCTTTCCTAATA
AAATGAGGAAATTGCATCGCATTGTCTGAGTAGGTGTCATTCTATTCTGGGGGGTGGGGTGGGGCAGGAC
AGCAAGGGGGAGGATTGGGAAGACAATAGCAGGCATGCTGGGGATGCGGTGGGCTCTATGGCTTCTGAGG
CGGAAAGAACCAGCTGGGGCTCTAGGGGGTATCCCC
[124 nt withheld, positions 2627-2750]
C
[91 nt withheld, positions 2752-2842]
A
[49 nt withheld, positions 2844-2892]
CCTTTGACGTTGGAGTCCACGTTCTTT
[37 nt withheld, positions 2920-2956]
ACCCTATCTCGGTCTATTCTTTTGATTTATAAGGGATTTTGCCGATTTCGGCCTATTGGTTAAAAAATGA
GCTGATTTAACAAAAATTTAACGCGAATTAATTCTGTGGAATGTGTGTCAGTTAGGGTGTGGAAAGTCCC
CAGGCTCCCCAGCAGGCAGAAGTATGCAAAGCATGCATCTCAATTAGTCAGCAACCAGGTGTGGAAAGTC
CCCAGGCTCCCCAGCAGGCAGAAGTATGCAAAGCATGCATCTCAATTAGTCAGCAACCATAGTCCCGCCC
CTAACTCCGCCCATCCCGCCCCTAACTCCGCCCAGTTCCGCCCATTCTCCGCCCCATGGCTGACTAATTT
TTTTTATTTATGCAGAGGCCGAGGCCGCCTCTGCCTCTGAGCTATTCCAGAAGTAGTGAGGAGGCTTTTT
TGGAGGCCTAGGCTTTTGCAAAAAGCTCCCGGGAGCTTGTATATCCATTTTCGGATCTGATCAAGAGACA
GGATGAGGATCGTTTCGCATGATTGAACAAGATGGATTGCACGCAGGTTCTCCGGCCGCTTGGGTGGAGA
GGCTATTCGGCTATGACTGGGCACAACAGACAATCGGCTGCTCTGATGCCGCCGTGTTCCGGCTGTCAGC
GCAGGGGCGCCCGGTTCTTTTTGTCAAGACCGACCTGTCCGGTGCCCTGAATGAACTGCAGGACGAGGCA
GCGCGGCTATCGTGGCTGGCCACGACGGGCGTTCCTTGCGCAGCTGTGCTCGACGTTGTCACTGAAGCGG
GAAGGGACTGGCTGCTATTGGGCGAAGTGCCGGGGCAGGATCTCCTGTCATCTCACCTTGCTCCTGCCGA
GAAAGTATCCATCATGGCTGATGCAATGCGGCGGCTGCATACGCTTGATCCGGCTACCTGCCCATTCGAC
CACCAAGCGAAACATCGCATCGAGCGAGCACGTACTCGGATGGAAGCCGGTCTTGTCGATCAGGATGATC
TGGACGAAGAGCATCAGGGGCTCGCGCCAGCCGAACTGTTCGCCAGGCTCAAGGCGCGCATGCCCGACGG
CGAGGATCTCGTCGTGACCCATGGCGATGCCTGCTTGCCGAATATCATGGTGGAAAATGGCCGCTTTTCT
GGATTCATCGACTGTGGCCGGCTGGGTGTGGCGGACCGCTATCAGGACATAGCGTTGGCTACCCGTGATA
TTGCTGAAGAGCTTGGCGGCGAATGGGCTGACCGCTTCCTCGTGCTTTACGGTATCGCCGCTCCCGATTC
GCAGCGCATCGCCTTCTATCGCCTTCTTGACGAGTTCTTCTGAGCGGGACTCTGGGGTTCGAAATGACCG
ACCAAGCGACGCCCAACCTGCCATCACGAGATTTCGATTCCACCGCCGCCTTCTATGAAAGGTTGGGCTT
CGGAATCGTTTTCCGGGACGCCGGCTGGATGATCCTCCAGCGCGGGGATCTCATGCTGGAGTTCTTCGCC
CACCCCAACTTGTTTATTGCAGCTTATAATGGTTACAAATAAAGCAATAGCATCACAAATTTCACAAATA
AAGCATTTTTTTCACTGCATTCTAGTTGTGGTTTGTCCAAACTCATCAATGTATCTTATCATGTCTGTAT
ACCGTCGACCTCTAGCTAGAGCTTGGCGTAATCATGGTCATAGCTGTTTCCTGTGTGAAATTGTTATCCG
CTCACAATTCCACACAACATACGAGCCGGAAGCATAAAGTGTAAAGCCTGGGGTGCCTAATGAGTGAGCT
AACTCACATTAATTGCGTTGCGCTCACTGCCCGCTTTCCAGTCGGGAAACCTGTCGTGCCAGCTGCATTA
ATGAATCGGCCAACGCGCGGGGAGAGGCGGTTTGCGTATTGGGCGCTCTTCCGCTTCCTCGCTCACTGAC
TCGCTGCGCTCGGTCGTTCGGCTGCGGCGAGCGGTATCAGCTCACTCAAAGGCGGTAATACGGTTATCCA
CAGAATCAGGGGATAACGCAGGAAAGAACATGTGAGCAAAAGGCCAGCAAAAGGCCAGGAACCGTAAAAA
GGCCGCGTTGCTGGCGTTTTTCCATAGGCTCCGCCCCCCTGACGAGCATCACAAAAATCGACGCTCAAGT
CAGAGGTGGCGAAACCCGACAGGACTATAAAGATACCAGGCGTTTCCCCCTGGAAGCTCCCTCGTGCGCT
CTCCTGTTCCGACCCTGCCGCTTACCGGATACCTGTCCGCCTTTCTCCCTTCGGGAAGCGTGGCGCTTTC
TCATAGCTCACGCTGTAGGTATCTCAGTTCGGTGTAGGTCGTTCGCTCCAAGCTGGGCTGTGTGCACGAA
CCCCCCGTTCAGCCCGACCGCTGCGCCTTATCCGGTAACTATCGTCTTGAGTCCAACCCGGTAAGACACG
ACTTATCGCCACTGGCAGCAGCCACTGGTAACAGGATTAGCAGAGCGAGGTATGTAGGCGGTGCTACAGA
GTTCTTGAAGTGGTGGCCTAACTACGGCTACACTAGAAGAACAGTATTTGGTATCTGCGCTCTGCTGAAG
CCAGTTACCTTCGGAAAAAGAGTTGGTAGCTCTTGATCCGGCAAACAAACCACCGCTGGTAGCGGTGGTT
TTTTTGTTTGCAAGCAGCAGATTACGCGCAGAAAAAAAGGATCTCAAGAAGATCCTTTGATCTTTTCTAC
GGGGTCTGACGCTCAGTGGAACGAAAACTCACGTTAAGGGATTTTGGTCATGAGATTATCAAAAAGGATC
TTCACCTAGATCCTTTTAAATTAAAAATGAAGTTTTAAATCAATCTAAAGTATATATGAGTAAACTTGGT
CTGACAGTTACCAATGCTTAATCAGTGAGGCACCTATCTCAGCGATCTGTCTATTTCGTTCATCCATAGT
TGCCTGACTCCCCGTCGTGTAGATAACTACGATACGGGAGGGCTTACCATCTGGCCCCAGTGCTGCAATG
ATACCGCGAGACCCACGCTCACCGGCTCCAGATTTATCAGCAATAAACCAGCCAGCCGGAAGGGCCGAGC
GCAGAAGTGGTCCTGCAACTTTATCCGCCTCCATCCAGTCTATTAATTGTTGCCGGGAAGCTAGAGTAAG
TAGTTCGCCAGTTAATAGTTTGCGCAACGTTGTTGCCATTGCTACAGGCATCGTGGTGTCACGCTCGTCG
TTTGGTATGGCTTCATTCAGCTCCGGTTCCCAACGATCAAGGCGAGTTACATGATCCCCCATGTTGTGCA
AAAAAGCGGTTAGCTCCTTCGGTCCTCCGATCGTTGTCAGAAGTAAGTTGGCCGCAGTGTTATCACTCAT
GGTTATGGCAGCACTGCATAATTCTCTTACTGTCATGCCATCCGTAAGATGCTTTTCTGTGACTGGTGAG
TACTCAACCAAGTCATTCTGAGAATAGTGTATGCGGCGACCGAGTTGCTCTTGCCCGGCGTCAATACGGG
ATAATACCGCGCCACATAGCAGAACTTTAAAAGTGCTCATCATTGGAAAACGTTCTTCGGGGCGAAAACT
CTCAAGGATCTTACCGCTGTTGAGATCCAGTTCGATGTAACCCACTCGTGCACCCAACTGATCTTCAGCA
TCTTTTACTTTCACCAGCGTTTCTGGGTGAGCAAAAACAGGAAGGCAAAATGCCGCAAAAAAGGGAATAA
GGGCGACACGGAAATGTTGAATACTCATACTCTTCCTTTTTCAATATTATTGAAGCATTTATCAGGGTTA
TTGTCTCATGAGCGGATACATATTTGAATGTATTTAGAAAAATAAACAAATAGGGGTTCCGCGCACATTT
CCCCGAAAAGTGCCACCTGACGTC
Features (pLannotate 1.2.2; 23 found; start..end, strand, type, name):
     28..80      -  misc_feature   bom (fragment): basis of mobility region from pBR322
    235..614     +  enhancer       CMV enhancer: human cytomegalovirus immediate early enhancer
    615..818     +  promoter       CMV promoter: human cytomegalovirus (CMV) immediate early promoter
    814..847     +  LTR            5' LTR (truncated) (fragment): truncated 5' long terminal repeat (LTR) from HIV-1
    863..881     +  promoter       T7 promoter: promoter for bacteriophage T7 RNA polymerase
    905..1621    +  CDS            Cycle 3 GFP: Cycle 3 GFP (Crameri et al., 1996) mammalian codon-optimized
   1644..1664    +  protein_bind   attB1: mutant version of attB; core recombination site for the Gateway® BP reaction BP Clonase™
   1670..2290    +  CDS            RAB8A: RAB8A_CANLF - Also known as MEL, RAB8. Experimental evidence at protein level: Swiss-Prot protein existence level 1. The small GTPases Rab are key regulators of intracellular membrane trafficking, from the formation of transport vesicles to their fusion with membranes. Rabs cycle between an inactive GDP-bound form and an active GTP-bound form that is able to recruit to membranes different sets of downstream effectors directly responsible for vesicle formation, movement, tethering and fusion. That Rab is involved in polarized vesicular trafficking and neurotransmitter release. Together with RAB
   2295..2319    -  protein_bind   attB2: mutant version of attB; recombination site for the Gateway® BP reaction BP Clonase™
   2357..2581    +  polyA_signal   bGH poly(A) signal: bovine growth hormone polyadenylation signal
   2585..2606    +  promoter       SV40 promoter (fragment): SV40 enhancer and early promoter
   2627..3055    +  rep_origin     f1 ori (sequence partly withheld): f1 bacteriophage origin of replication; arrow indicates direction of (+) strand synthesis
   3069..3398    +  promoter       SV40 promoter: SV40 enhancer and early promoter
   3465..4256    +  CDS            neo: KKA2_KLEPN - Also known as kan, nptII. Experimental evidence at protein level: Swiss-Prot protein existence level 1. Resistance to kanamycin, neomycin, paromomycin, ribostamycin, butirosin and gentamicin B. From Klebsiella pneumoniae.
   4280..4438    +  CDS            ble (fragment): BLE_KLEPN - Experimental evidence at protein level: Swiss-Prot protein existence level 1. Binding protein with a strong affinity to the bleomycin family of antibiotics. Binds to CL990; an antimitotic-antibiotic compound. From Klebsiella pneumoniae.
   4433..4554    +  polyA_signal   SV40 poly(A) signal: SV40 polyadenylation signal
   4627..4643    -  protein_bind   lac operator: The lac repressor binds to the lac operator to inhibit transcription in E. coli. This inhibition can be relieved by adding lactose or isopropyl-β-D-thiogalactopyranoside (IPTG). lac repressor encoded by lacI
   4651..4681    -  promoter       lac promoter: promoter for the E. coli lac operon
   4696..4717    -  protein_bind   CAP binding site: CAP binding activates transcription in the presence of cAMP. E. coli catabolite activator protein
   4730..4822    -  CDS            lacI (fragment): lac repressor; lacI; The lac repressor binds to the lac operator to inhibit transcription in E. coli. This inhibition can be relieved by adding lactose or isopropyl-β-D-thiogalactopyranoside (IPTG).
   5005..5593    -  rep_origin     ori: high-copy-number ColE1/pMB1/pBR322/pUC origin of replication
   5764..6624    -  CDS            AmpR: β-lactamase; bla; confers resistance to ampicillin, carbenicillin, and related antibiotics
   6625..6729    -  promoter       AmpR promoter: bla
