[The description below was written by a language model from this plasmid's Addgene catalogue record and pLannotate feature annotations shown in this document.]
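Description:
pGFP-Rab8A is a mammalian expression plasmid built on the Gateway destination vector pDEST53, carrying human Rab8A fused at its N terminus to GFP. The annotated depositor sequence is about 6.8 kb. It is propagated in E. coli through a high-copy ColE1/pUC-type origin and selected with ampicillin via the β-lactamase gene. An f1 origin is also present, which in principle allows single-stranded DNA production.

Expression is driven by the human cytomegalovirus immediate-early enhancer and promoter, followed by a T7 promoter. The open reading frame begins with the backbone-encoded Cycle 3 GFP, a mammalian codon-optimized GFP variant. It continues across an attB1 site into the roughly 620 bp Rab8A coding sequence, then ends before attB2 and a bovine growth hormone polyadenylation signal. The flanking attB sites are the scars of Gateway recombination, which inserted the gene from an entry clone in frame with the tag. The annotation tool matched the insert to the canine RAB8A protein entry, but the catalogue record gives the species as human. A separate cassette places the neomycin phosphotransferase gene under the SV40 early promoter with an SV40 polyadenylation signal, allowing G418 selection of stably transfected mammalian cells. Short annotated fragments (HIV-1 LTR, ble, lacI, bom) appear to be backbone remnants or partial sequence matches rather than functional parts.

Rab8A is a small GTPase that regulates polarized membrane trafficking. The associated publication concerns its cooperation with a core complex of BBS proteins in ciliary membrane biogenesis. The construct is therefore suited to visualizing the localization of GFP-tagged Rab8A in transfected mammalian cells, for example at the primary cilium.
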