Addgene plasmid #24898: pGFP-Rab8A
Depositing lab: Maxence Nachury. Publication: A core complex of BBS proteins cooperates with the GTPase Rab8 to promote ciliary membrane biogenesis. Nachury MV, Loktev AV, Zhang Q, Westlake CJ, Peranen J, Merdes A, Slusarski DC, Scheller RH, Bazan JF, Sheffield VC, Jackson PK. Cell. 2007 Jun 15. 129(6):1201-13. 10.1016/j.cell.2007.03.053 PubMed 17574030.
Backbone
  Vector backbone: pDEST53
  Backbone size w/o insert (bp): 6100
  Vector type: Mammalian Expression
Growth in bacteria
  Bacterial resistance: Ampicillin, 100 μg/mL
  Growth temperature: 37°C
  Growth strain: DH5alpha
  Copy number: High Copy
Gene/Insert
  Gene/Insert name: hRab8A
  Species: H. sapiens (human)
  Insert size (bp): 624
  Tag / fusion protein: GFP (N terminal on backbone)
  Cloning method: Gateway Cloning; 5′ cloning site Gateway recombination (not destroyed); 3′ cloning site Gateway recombination (not destroyed)
  Sequencing primers: 5′ n/a
Terms and licenses: Academic/Nonprofit Terms; Industry Terms: Not Available to Industry
How to cite: pGFP-Rab8A was a gift from Maxence Nachury (Addgene plasmid # 24898 ; http://n2t.net/addgene:24898 ; RRID:Addgene_24898)
