>Addgene plasmid #24898 | pGFP-Rab8A | addgene partial sequence | sequence record 30603 | 24898 with GFP-F
TGGATGAGCTCTACAAAAGCGGTTCCGGACCGGATCAAACAAGTTTGTACAAAAAAGCAGGCACCATGGC
GAAGACCTACGATTACCTGTTCAAGCTGCTGCTGATCGGGGACTCGGGGGTGGGGAAGACCTGTGTCCTG
TTCCGCTTCTCCGAGGACGCCTTCAACTCCACTTTTATCTCCACCATAGGAATTGACTTTAAAATTAGGA
CCATAGAGCTCGATGGCAAGAGAATTAAACTGCAGATATGGGACACAGCCGGTCAGGAACGGTTTCGGAC
GATCACAACGGCCTACTACAGGGGTGCAATGGGCATCATGCTGGTCTACGACATCACCAACGAGAAGTCC
TTCGACAACATCCGGAACTGGATTCGCAACATTGAGGAGCACGCCTCTGCAGACGTCGAAAAGATGATAC
TCGGGAACAAGTGTGATGTGAATGACAAGAGACAAGTTTCCAAGGAACGGGGAGAAAAGCTGGCCCTCGA
CTATGGAATCAAGTTCATGGAGACCAGCGCGAAGGCCAACATCAATGTGGAAAATGCATTTTTCACTCTC
GCCAGAGATATCAAAGCAAAAATGGACAAAAAATTGGAAGGCAACAGCCCCCAGGGGAGCAACCAGGGAG
TCAAAATCACACCGGACCAGCAGAAGAGGAGCAGCTTTTTCCGATGTGTTCTTCNTGTAGAACCCCAGCT
TTTCTTTG
