>Addgene plasmid #24898 | pGFP-Rab8A | addgene partial sequence | sequence record 124259 | CMV-F 5'-CGCAAATGGGCGGTAGGCGTG-3'
CTATATAAGCAGAGCTCTCTGGCTAACTAGAGAACCCACTGCTTACTGGCTTATCGAAATTAATACGACT
CACTATAGGGAGACCCAAGCTGGCTAGACACCATGGCCAGCAAAGGAGAAGAACTTTTCACTGGAGTTGT
CCCAATTCTTGTTGAATTAGATGGTGATGTTAATGGGCACAAATTTTCTGTCAGTGGAGAGGGTGAAGGT
GATGCTACATACGGAAAGCTTACCCTTAAATTTATTTGCACTACTGGAAAACTACCTGTTCCATGGCCAA
CACTTGTCACTACTTTCTCTTATGGTGTTCAATGCTTTTCCCGTTATCCGGATCATATGAAACGGCATGA
CTTTTTCAAGAGTGCCATGCCCGAAGGTTATGTACAGGAACGCACTATATCTTTCAAAGATGACGGGAAC
TACAAGACGCGTGCTGAAGTCAAGTTTGAAGGTGATACCCTTGTTAATCGTATCGAGTTAAAAGGTATTG
ATTTTAAAGAAGATGGAAACATTCTCGGACACAAACTCGAGTACAACTATAACTCACACAATGTATACAT
CACGGCAGACAAACAAAAGAATGGAATCAAAGCTAACTTCAAAATTCGCCACAACATTGAAGATGGATCC
GTTCAACTAGCAGACCATTATCAACAAAATACTCCAATTGGCGATGGCCCTGTCCTTTTACCAGACAACC
ATTACCTGTCGACACAATCTGCCCTTTCGAAAGATCCCAACGAAAAGCGTGACCACATGGTCCTTCTTGA
GTTTGTAACTGCTGCTGGGATTACACATGGCATGGATGAGCTCTACAAAAGCGGTTCCGGACCGGATCAA
ACAAGTTTGTACAAAAAAGCAGGCACCATGGCGAAGACCTACGATTACCTGTTCAAGCTGCTGCTGATCG
GGGACTCGGGGGTGGG
