>Addgene plasmid #24898 | pGFP-Rab8A | addgene partial sequence | sequence record 124971 | F1ori-R 5'-AGGGAAGAAAGCGAAAGGAG-3'
[76 nt withheld, positions 1-76]
GGGGATACCCCCTAGAGCCCCAGCTGGTTCTTTCCGCCTCAGAAGCCATAGAGCCCACCGCATCCCCAGC
ATGCCTGCTATTGTCTTCCCAATCCTCCCCCTTGCTGTCCTGCCCCACCCCACCCCCCAGAATAGAATGA
CACCTACTCAGACAATGCGATGCAATTTCCTCATTTTATTAGGAAAGGACAGTGGGAGTGGCACCTTCCA
GGGTCAAGGAAGGCACGGGGGAGGGGCAAACAACAGATGGCTGGCAACTAGAAGGCACAGTCGAGGCTGA
TCAGCGGGTTTATCTTAATTAATTATCACCACTTTGTACAAGAAAGCTGGGTTCTACAGAAGAACACATC
GGAAAAAGCTGCTCCTCTTCTGCTGGTCCGGTGTGATTTTGACTCCCTGGTTGCTCCCCTGGGGGCTGTT
GCCTTCCAATTTTTTGTCCATTTTTGCTTTGATATCTCTGGCGAGAGTGAAAAATGCATTTTCCACATTG
ATGTTGGCCTTCGCGCTGGTCTCCATGAACTTGATTCCATAGTCGAGGGCCAGCTTTTCTCCCCGTTCCT
TGGAAACTTGTCTCTTGTCATTCACATCACACTTGTTCCCGAGTATCATCTTTTCGACGTCTGCAGAGGC
GTGCTCCTCAATGTTGCGAATCCAGTTCCGGATGTTGTCGAAGGACTTCTCGTTGGTGATGTCGTAGACC
AGCATGATGCCCATTGCACCCCTGTAGTAGGCCGTTGTGATCGTCCGAAACCGTTCCTGACCGGCTGTGT
CCCATATCTGCAGTTTAATTCTCTTGCCATCGAGCTCTATGGTCCTAATTTTAAAGTCAATTCCTATGGT
GGAGATAAAAGTGGAGTTGAAGGCGTCCTCGGAGAAGCGGAACAGGACACAGGTCTTCCCCACCCCCGAG
TCCC
